Addgene plasmid #225196: pAX1_Z11 gpN:SpyTag
Purpose: Used for adding C-terminal SpyTag to the Plesiomonas ZOR0011 P2 phage major capsid protein
Depositing lab: Travis Wiles. Depositing organization: University of California, Irvine. Publication: Phollow reveals in situ phage transmission dynamics in the zebrafish gut microbiome at single-virion resolution. Ortiz de Ora L, Wiles ET, Zund M, Banuelos MS, Haro-Ramirez N, Suder DS, Ujagar N, Ayala-Angulo J, Trinh C, Knitter C, Gonen S, Nicholas DA, Wiles TJ. Nat Microbiol. 2025 Apr 18. doi: 10.1038/s41564-025-01981-1. PubMed 40251446.
Backbone
  Vector backbone: pAX1
  Vector type: Bacterial Expression
Growth in bacteria
  Bacterial resistance: Ampicillin, Gentamicin and Chloramphenicol
  Growth temperature: 30°C
  Growth strain: DH5alpha
  Copy number: High Copy
Gene/Insert
  Gene/Insert name: gpN homology arms and SpyTag
  Species: Plesiomonas sp.
  Cloning method: Other
Terms and licenses: Academic/Nonprofit Terms; Industry Terms: Not Available to Industry
Depositor comments: Plasmid is temperature sensitive and lost when grown at 37°C. Please visit https://doi.org/10.1101/2024.06.12.598711 for bioRxiv preprint.
How to cite: pAX1_Z11 gpN:SpyTag was a gift from Travis Wiles (Addgene plasmid # 225196 ; http://n2t.net/addgene:225196 ; RRID:Addgene_225196)
