[The description below was written by a language model from this plasmid's Addgene catalogue record and pLannotate feature annotations shown in this document.]
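Description:
pAX1_Z11 gpN:SpyTag is an 8.9 kb bacterial allelic-exchange plasmid built on the pAX1 backbone and designed to append a C-terminal SpyTag to the major capsid protein (gpN) of the P2-like prophage carried by Plesiomonas strain ZOR0011. Replication depends on a pSC101 origin paired with the temperature-sensitive Rep101(Ts) initiator (A56V), so the plasmid is maintained at 30°C and lost at 37°C, which gives a simple way to remove it after recombination. Although the catalogue lists it as high copy, the annotated functional replicon is the low-copy pSC101 system. Only fragments of the ColE1/pUC and R6K γ origins were detected, along with remnants of rop, bom and lacZα. An incP oriT allows conjugative transfer from a mobilising donor into the target bacterium. Selection is available through ampicillin (bla), gentamicin (aacC1, driven by the class 1 integron Pc promoter) and chloramphenicol (cat with its own promoter).

The insert consists of homology arms flanking the 3' end of gpN. The feature table identifies them by similarity to phage P2 proteins, as a fragment of the capsid gene N and a fragment of the adjacent terminase-associated gene M. The short gap between these two fragments is the likely location of the SpyTag coding sequence, although it is not annotated as a separate feature. Recombination of these arms with the prophage should yield virions displaying SpyTag, a peptide that bonds covalently to SpyCatcher fusion partners. The associated publication used this approach to follow phage transmission in the zebrafish gut. The backbone also carries a coding sequence annotated as the fluorescent protein hfriFP, followed by lambda t0 and rrnB T1 terminators. This may serve as a marker for tracking plasmid carriage, but the record does not state its promoter or role.
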