Features (pLannotate 1.2.2; 21 found; start..end, strand, type, name):
    127..767     -  CDS            CmR (fragment): chloramphenicol acetyltransferase; cat; confers resistance to chloramphenicol
    768..870     -  promoter       cat promoter: promoter of the E. coli cat gene encoding chloramphenicol acetyltransferase
    984..1517    -  CDS            GmR: gentamycin acetyltransferase; aacC1; confers resistance to gentamycin
   1706..1734    -  promoter       Pc promoter: intI1 (promoter lies within the coding sequence); class 1 integron promoter
   1998..2106    +  oriT           oriT: incP origin of transfer
   2138..2369    +  rep_origin     R6K γ ori (fragment): γ replication origin from E. coli plasmid R6K; requires the R6K initiator protein pi for replication
   2476..3426    -  CDS            Rep101(Ts): temperature-sensitive version of the RepA protein needed for replication with the pSC101 origin (Armstrong et al., 1984); rep101 encoding an A56V mutation
   3474..3696    -  rep_origin     pSC101 ori: low-copy replication origin that requires the Rep101 protein
   4223..4335    +  rep_origin     R6K γ ori (fragment): γ replication origin from E. coli plasmid R6K; requires the R6K initiator protein pi for replication
   4341..4573    -  rep_origin     ori (fragment): high-copy-number ColE1/pMB1/pBR322/pUC origin of replication
   4744..5604    -  CDS            AmpR: β-lactamase; bla; confers resistance to ampicillin, carbenicillin, and related antibiotics
   5605..5709    -  promoter       AmpR promoter: bla
   5804..5839    +  CDS            rop (fragment): Rop protein, which maintains plasmids at low copy number; rop
   5941..6040    +  misc_feature   bom (fragment): basis of mobility region from pBR322
   6046..6114    -  CDS            lacZα (fragment): LacZα fragment of β-galactosidase; lacZ fragment
   6388..7020    -  CDS            M (fragment): VPM_BPP2 - Protein predicted: Swiss-Prot protein existence level 4. M protein is probably an endonuclease which directs cos cleavage. The Q, P and M proteins are needed to package DNA into proheads and for the conversion of proheads to capsids. From Escherichia phage P2 (Bacteriophage P2).
   7074..7892    -  CDS            N (fragment): CAPSD_BPP2 - Experimental evidence at protein level: Swiss-Prot protein existence level 1. P2 proheads and capsids consist primarily of N*, a 36.7 kDa protein and two minor components, H1 (39 kDa) and H2 (38.6 kDa). From Escherichia phage P2 (Bacteriophage P2).
   7963..8009    -  terminator     rrnB T1 terminator: transcription terminator T1 from the E. coli rrnB gene
   8073..8102    -  CDS            CmR (fragment): chloramphenicol acetyltransferase confers resistance to chloramphenicol
   8112..8206    -  terminator     lambda t0 terminator: transcription terminator from phage lambda
   8249..28      -  CDS            hfriFP (across the origin): hfriFP is a fluorescent protein published in 2013, derived from Herbaspirillum frisingense.
>Addgene plasmid #225196 | pAX1_Z11 gpN:SpyTag | addgene full sequence | sequence record 446516 | Addgene NGS Result
CAGTGAAAAGTTCTTCTCCTTTACGCATGCTTAATTTCTCCTCTTTAATTCTAGGTACCCGAACAGTACT
ATGTGATTATACCAGCCCCCTCACTACATGTCAAGAATAAACTGCCAAAGACTAGTTCATCGCAGTACTG
TTGTAATTCATTAAGCATTCTGCCGACATGGAAGCCATCACAAACGGCATGATGAACCTGAATCGCCAGC
GGCATCAGCACCTTGTCGCCTTGCGTATAATATTTGCCCATGGTGAAAACGGGGGCGAAGAAGTTGTCCA
TATTGGCCACGTTTAAATCAAAACTGGTGAAACTCACCCAGGGATTGGCTGAGACGAAAAACATATTCTC
AATAACCCCTTTAGGGAAATAGGCCAGGTTTTCACCGTAACACGCCACATCTTGCGAATATATGTGTAGA
AACTGCCGGAAATCGTCGTGGTATTCACTCCAGAGCGATGAAAACGTTTCAGTTTGCTCATGGAAAACGG
TGTAACAAGGGTGAACACTATCCCATATCACCAGCTCACCGTCTTTCATTGCCATACGTAATTCCGGATG
AGCATTCATCAGGCGGGCAAGAATGTGAATAAAGGCCGGATAAAACTTGTGCTTATTTTTCTTTACGGTC
TTTAAAAAGGCCGTAATATCCAGCTGAACGGTCTGGTTATAGGTACATTGAGCAACTGACTGAAATGCCT
CAAAATGTTCTTTACGATGCCATTGGGATATATCAACGGTGGTATATCCAGTGATTTTTTTCTCCATTTT
AGCTTCCTTAGCTCCTGAAAATCTCGACAACTCAAAAAATACGCCCGGTAGTGATCTTATTTCATTATGG
TGAAAGTTGGAACCTCTTACGTGCCGATCAACGTCTCATTTTCGCCAAAAGTTGGCCCAGGGCTTCCCGG
TATCAACAGGGACACCAGGATTTATTTATTCTGCGAAGTGATCTTCCGTCACAGGTATCGATATTGTCTA
GAGTTAGGTGGCGGTACTTGGGTCGATATCAAAGTGCATCACTTCTTCCCGTATGCCCAACTTTGTATAG
AGAGCCACTGCGGGATCGTCACCGTAATCTGCTTGCACGTAGATCACATAAGCACCAAGCGCGTTGGCCT
CATGCTTGAGGAGATTGATGAGCGCGGTGGCAATGCCCTGCCTCCGGTGCTCGCCGGAGACTGCGAGATC
ATAGATATAGATCTCACTACGCGGCTGCTCAAACTTGGGCAGAACGTAAGCCGCGAGAGCGCCAACAACC
GCTTCTTGGTCGAAGGCAGCAAGCGCGATGAATGTCTTACTACGGAGCAAGTTCCCGAGGTAATCGGAGT
CCGGCTGATGTTGGGAGTAGGTGGCTACGTCTCCGAACTCACGACCGAAAAGATCAAGAGCAGCCCGCAT
GGATTTGACTTGGTCAGGGCCGAGCCTACATGTGCGAATGATGCCCATACTTGAGCCACCTAACTTTGTT
TTAGGGCGACTGCCCTGCTGCGTAACATCGTTGCTGCTGCGTAACATCGTTGCTGCTCCATAACATCAAA
CATCGACCCACGGCGTAACGCGCTTGCTGCTTGGATGCCCGAGGCATAGACTGTACAAAAAAACAGTCAT
AACAAGCCATGAAAACCGCCACTGCGCCGTTACCACCGCTGCGTTCGGTCAAGGTTCTGGACCAGTTGCG
TGAGCGCATACGCTACTTGCATTACAGTTTACGAACCGAACAGGCTTATGTCAATTCGATCCATTGCTGT
TGACAAAGGGAATCAGGGGATCTTGGAATTCTCTTCCGCTTCCTCGCTCACTGACCCGCTGCGCTCGGTC
GTTCGGCTGCGGCGAGCGGTATCAGGGGATTCCTTAAGGTATACTTTCCGCTGCATAACCCTGCTTCGGG
GTCATTATAGCGATTTTTTCGGTATATCCATCCTTTTTCGCACGATATACAGGATTTTGCCAAAGGGTTC
GTGTAGACTTTCCTTGGTGTATCCAACGGCGTCAGCCGGGCAGGATAGGTGAAGTAGGCCCACCCGCGAG
CGGGTGTTCCTTCTTCACTGTCCCTTATTCGCACCTGGCGGTGCTCAACGGGAATCCTGCTCTGCGAGGC
TGGCCGATAAGCTCTGATAACGCAGGAAAGAACATGGGCAGTTCAACCTGTTGATAGTACGTACTAAGCT
CTCATGTTTCACGTACTAAGCTCTCAAGTTTAACGTACTAAGCTCTCATGTTTAACGAACTAAACCCTCA
TGGCTAACGTACTAAGCTCTCATGGCTAACGTACTAAGCTCTCATGTTTCACGTACTAAGCTCTCATGTT
TGAACAATAAAATTAATATAAATCAGCAACTTAAATAGCCTCTAAGGTTTTAAGTTTTACATGGGTATGG
ACAGTTTTCCCTTTGATATGTAACGGTGAACAGTTGTTCTACTTTTGTTTGTTAGTCTTGATGCTTCACT
GATAGATACAAGAGCCATAAGAACCTCAGATCCTTCCGTATTTAGCCAGTATGTTCTCTAGTGTGGTTCG
TTGTTTTTGCGTGAGCCATGAGAACGAACCATTGAGATCATACTTACTTTGCATGTCACTCAAAAATTTT
GCCTCAAAACTGGTGAGCTGAATTTTTGCAGTTAAAGCATCGTGTAGTGTTTTTCTTAGTCCGTTATGTA
GGTAGGAATCTGATGTAATGGTTGTTGGTATTTTGTCACCATTCATTTTTATCTGGTTGTTCTCAAGTTC
GGTTACGAGATCCATTTGTCTATCTAGTTCAACTTGGAAAATCAACGTATCAGTCGGGCGGCCTCGCTTA
TCAACCACCAATTTCATATTGCTGTAAGTGTTTAAATCTTTACTTATTGGTTTCAAAACCCATTGGTTAA
GCCTTTTAAACTCATGGTAGTTATTTTCAAGCATTAACATGAACTTAAATTCATCAAGGCTAATCTCTAT
ATTTGCCTTGTGAGTTTTCTTTTGTGTTAGTTCTTTTAATAACCACTCATAAATCCTCATAGAGTATTTG
TTTTCAAAAGACTTAACATGTTCCAGATTATATTTTATGAATTTTTTTAACTGGAAAAGATAAGGCAATA
TCTCTTCACTAAAAACTAATTCTAATTTTTCGCTTGAGAACTTGGCATAGTTTGTCCACTGGAAAATCTC
AAAGCCTTTAACCAAAGGATTCCTGATTTCCACAGTTCTCGTCATCAGCTCTCTGGTTGCTTTAGCTAAT
ACACCATAAGCATTTTCCCTACTGATGTTCATCATCTGAACGTATTGGTTATAAGTGAACGATACCGTCC
GTTCTTTCCTTGTAGGGTTTTCAATCGTGGGGTTGAGTAGTGCCACACAGCATAAAATTAGCTTGGTTTC
ATGCTCCGTTAAGTCATAGCGACTAATCGCTAGTTCATTTGCTTTGAAAACAACTAATTCAGACATACAT
CTCAATTGGTCTAGGTGATTTTAATCACTATACCAATTGAGATGGGCTAGTCAATGATAATTACTAGTCC
TTTTCCTTTGAGTTGTGGGTATCTGTAAATTCTGCTAGACCTTTGCTGGAAAACTTGTAAATTCTGCTAG
ACCCTCTGTAAATTCCGCTAGACCTTTGTGTGTTTTTTTTGTTTATATTCAAGTGGTTATAATTTATAGA
ATAAAGAAAGAATAAAAAAAGATAAAAAGAATAGATCCCAGCCCTGTGTATAACTCACTACTTTAGTCAG
TTCCGCAGTATTACAAAAGGATGTCGCAAACGCTGTTTGCTCCTCTACAAAACAGACCTTAAAACCCTAA
AGGCTTAAGTAGCACCCTCGCAAGCTCGGTTGCGGCCGCAATCGGGCAAATCGCTGAATATTCCTTTTGT
CTCCGACCATCAGGCACCTGAGTCGCTGTCTTTTTCGTGACATTCAGTTCGCTGCGCTCACGGCTCTGGC
AGTGAATGGGGGTAAATGGCACTACAGGCGCCTTTTATGGATTCATGCAAGGAAACTACCCATAATACAA
GAAAAGCCCGTCACGGGCTTCTCAGGGCGTTTTATGGCGGGTCTGCTATGTGGTGCTATCTGACTTTTTG
CTGTTCAGCAGTTCCTGCCCTCTGATTTTCCAGTCTGACCACTTCGGATTATCCCGTGACAGGTCATTCA
GACTGGCTAATGCACCCAGTAAGGCAGCGGTATCATCAACGGGGTCTGACGCTCAGTGGAACGAAAACTC
ACGTTAAGGGATTTTGGTCATGAGCTTTTAAGGTTTAACGGTTGTGGACAACAAGCCAGGGATGTAACGC
ACTGAGAAGCCCTTAGAGCCTCTCAAAGCAATTTTGAGTGACACAGGAACACTTAACGGCTGACAACCGG
CTGGTAACAGGATTAGCAGAGCGAGGTATGTAGGCGGTGCTACAGAGTTCTTGAAGTGGTGGCCTAACTA
CGGCTACACTAGAAGAACAGTATTTGGTATCTGCGCTCTGCTGAAGCCAGTTACCTTCGGAAAAAGAGTT
GGTAGCTCTTGATCCGGCAAACAAACCACCGCTGGTAGCGGTGGTTTTTTTGTTTGCAAGCAGCAGATTA
CGCGCAGAAAAAAAGGATCTCAAGAAGATCCTTTGATCTTTTCTACGGGGTCTGACGCTCAGTGGAACGA
AAACTCACGTTAAGGGATTTTGGTCATGAGATTATCAAAAAGGATCTTCACCTAGATCCTTTTAAATTAA
AAATGAAGTTTTAAATCAATCTAAAGTATATATGAGTAAACTTGGTCTGACAGTTACCAATGCTTAATCA
GTGAGGCACCTATCTCAGCGATCTGTCTATTTCGTTCATCCATAGTTGCCTGACTCCCCGTCGTGTAGAT
AACTACGATACGGGAGGGCTTACCATCTGGCCCCAGTGCTGCAATGATACCGCGAGACCCACGCTCACCG
GCTCCAGATTTATCAGCAATAAACCAGCCAGCCGGAAGGGCCGAGCGCAGAAGTGGTCCTGCAACTTTAT
CCGCCTCCATCCAGTCTATTAATTGTTGCCGGGAAGCTAGAGTAAGTAGTTCGCCAGTTAATAGTTTGCG
CAACGTTGTTGCCATTGCTACAGGCATCGTGGTGTCACGCTCGTCGTTTGGTATGGCTTCATTCAGCTCC
GGTTCCCAACGATCAAGGCGAGTTACATGATCCCCCATGTTGTGCAAAAAAGCGGTTAGCTCCTTCGGTC
CTCCGATCGTTGTCAGAAGTAAGTTGGCCGCAGTGTTATCACTCATGGTTATGGCAGCACTGCATAATTC
TCTTACTGTCATGCCATCCGTAAGATGCTTTTCTGTGACTGGTGAGTACTCAACCAAGTCATTCTGAGAA
TAGTGTATGCGGCGACCGAGTTGCTCTTGCCCGGCGTCAATACGGGATAATACCGCGCCACATAGCAGAA
CTTTAAAAGTGCTCATCATTGGAAAACGTTCTTCGGGGCGAAAACTCTCAAGGATCTTACCGCTGTTGAG
ATCCAGTTCGATGTAACCCACTCGTGCACCCAACTGATCTTCAGCATCTTTTACTTTCACCAGCGTTTCT
GGGTGAGCAAAAACAGGAAGGCAAAATGCCGCAAAAAAGGGAATAAGGGCGACACGGAAATGTTGAATAC
TCATACTCTTCCTTTTTCAATATTATTGAAGCATTTATCAGGGTTATTGTCTCATGAGCGGATACATATT
TGAATGTATTTAGAAAAATAAACAAATAGGGGTTCCGCGTACATTTCCCCGAAAAGTGCCACCTGACGTC
TAAGAAACCATTATTATCATGACATTAACCTATAAAAATAGGCGTATCACGAGGCCCTTTCGTCTCGCGC
GTTTCGGTGATGACGGTGAAAACCTCTGACACATGCAGCTCCCGGAGACGGTCACAGCTTGTCTGTAAGC
GGATGCCGGGAGCAGACAAGCCCGTCAGGGCGCGTCAGCGGGTGTTGGCGGGTGTCGGGGCTGGCTTAAC
TATGCGGCATCAGAGCAGATTGTACTGAGAGTGCACCATATGCGGTGTGAAATACCGCACAGATGCGTAA
GGAGAAAATACCGCATCAGGCGCCATTCGCCATTCAGGCTGCGCAACTGTTGGGAAGGGCGATCGGTGCG
GGCCTCTTCGCTATTACGCCAGCTAGAGGACCAGCCGCGTAACCTGGCAAAATCGGTTACGGTTGAGTAA
TAAATGGATGCCCTGCGTAAGCGGGCTGCAGTCGTCCTAGGGGCCGGCCTCCACTCGAGTCTGGTCGACC
CCGCCATCAGGCTGCTCAGGCGCAACAAACTCCATCCTGCATTCCTCTGAATTGGTAGGCGGTGGACGGG
ATTTTGATGCGGCATCTGCCTGTCGCCATCCCGTGCCGCCTCGCGCGTGGGCACGTTCTGTTATCCGTTG
TTGGCGTTACGGGCAATTCGCTCCAGTTGCTCCATATCTTTTTTCACGCCACAGTTCTTATCGAACTGGA
ACGCCTGACTGATATGGGCATACGCCAACACCGGTTGATTGTTATCGCGCAGGCCATACGCCAAAATTTT
ATGGAGTTTGGCCCGTACTTGATCTGGCATATCGTGGGAGTCGGTCAGCGCCAATGTGCGCTGGATAAGG
TCAACATCGACCGGCTGTTTGGACGCATAGGCATGAATGGTGGCATCGGCAATTTCTTCGGCTACGGCGC
AGGCCGTCTGGCGGTTGTAGCGCTTTGGCATCACCAGACCATGCTTTAATGCATACTCGGCAATATCCAA
CGCCCCCGAAAAATCACCGGCATCCACACGCCAAATCATGATGTTCATCAGCACATCATCTTGTGCCCCT
TTCCCCGTCGCCAATGCCCCAGCCACCCACGGCTGGTAATACGGTAAGAGTTCGCGTTTCAGTTCGGCCT
TACGCACCGTGGACTGCACACGCTTGAGCCGACGCTGGTCTTCTTCCAGCTTGAGCAACATCTGGTTGTA
CGCCGATAGGTTTCGTAAGGTAGAGCCGCCCATTTGGGCGGACTCCTCAGCCTGAACACGCATTAAATGG
CGTCGTGCAGGACTTGGCATGATCATTTAGTGGGTTTGTAGGCGTCCACCATCACGATGTGGGCGCCTGA
ACCACCTCCCGACGCCTCCGCAGCAGCCGGTTGTGATGCCGCCGCAACGAATGAGCCGACTTTGATGTTT
TCGACTAACGCCACACAGCGGTAATCTTCCACCACGTAGGCTTCATTCACGGACTCTAGGTTTTCAATGC
GATCACGTTTTGGATTGTCCAGAACGGAGCGGCGGCGCGTGTCTTCTTGCCAATAAATCGACAGGTTATC
CAGACGGGTGATCATCAGCGCATTGGCTGGGAAGTATGGTGCGCGTACCGCTTGCAAACCGCCCATGCGT
TTCTGGCTGATAATCATCTCAGCGGCCATGGCTTCGCTGTTGTCCTGCTCTTTGTTGACCAGGGGGAAAT
ACTTGTCAGCAAGCAGTGCACGGCCACAAATCACCACCAGACCGTCGTCGTCCTGAAACACGGGGTCAAT
GATTTCATTCACGGCATCCATAACCAGTGCGTCCAGATTGGCGTAATCGCCCCCCTTGCCCACTTTGATA
ACCTTGGTCACCGAGCCATCATCGGCGGTGATGCCATCCATCACATGCGTTGGCGCATCGTTACGCACCT
TCTGCAGCCAACCGATATTCACATCTTGCAGCATGGGGTTTTTCGCACGGTCAGAGGTTTTCGCGCGGGA
TGTCCCGTTGAAACCAATCATGATGCGGTCCAAGGCTTGGCGCTTGATAATGGCGTTACGGATCCGCAGC
TGGAAGTCTTTAAACTTGGCCCACAAATCCAGCTTGGCGTACGGCAGCGCCGTATCGAAGTTGGTCTGTT
CGCACTTGTATTCCACATCACTAAATGCGGTAGGGTCGGTCGGCTCACGCTCGGGGTTTAAACTCGCGAC
TCCTAGCGGCGGATTTGTCCTACTCAGGAGAGCGTTCACCTACAAACAACAGATAAAACGAAAGGCCCAG
TCTTTCGACTGAGCCTTTCGTTTTATTTGATGCCTCAAGCTAGAGAGTCATTACCCCAGGCGTTTAAGGG
CACCAATAACTGCCTTAAAAAAATTACGCCCCGCCCTGCCACTCATCGCAGTCTAGCTTGGATTCTCACC
AATAAAAAACGCCCGGCGGCAACCGAGCGTTCTGAACAAATCCAGATGGAGTTCTGAGGTCATTACTGGA
TCTATCAACAGGAGTCCAAGCTCAGCTAATTAAGCTAGCGTTTAAACGAGCTCGCTTATTTGTATAGTTC
ATCCATGCCATGTGTAATCCCAGCAGCTGTTACAAACTCAAGAAGGACCATGTGGTCTCTCTTTTCGTTG
GGATCTTTCGAAAGGGCAGATTGTGTGGACAGGTAATGGTTGTCTGGTAAAAGGACAGGGCCATCGCCAA
TTGGAGTATTTTGTTGATAATGGTCTGCTAGTTGAACGCTTCCATCTTCAATGTTGTGTCTAATTTTGAA
GTTAACTTTGATTCCATTCTTTTGTTTGTCTGCCATGATGTATACATTGTGTGAGTTATAGTTGTATTCC
AATTTGTGTCCAAGAATGTTTCCATCTTCTTTAAAATCAATACCTTTTAACTCGATTCTATTAACAAGGG
TATCACCTTCAAACTTGACTTCAGCACGTGTCTTGTAGTTCCCGTCATCTTTGAAAAATATAGTTCTTTC
CTGTACATAACCTTCGGGCATGGCACTCTTGAAAAAGTCATGCTGTTTCATATGATCTGGGTATCTCGCA
AAGCATTGAACACCATAACCGAAAGTAGTGACAAGTGTTGGCCATGGAACAGGTAGTTTTCCAGTAGTGC
AAATAAATTTAAGGGTAAGTTTTCCGTATGTTGCATCACCTTCACCCTCTCCACTGACAGAAAATTTGTG
CCCATTAACATCACCATCTAATTCAACAAGAATTGGGACAACTC
